>Addgene plasmid #19137 | mADAM10 E385A in pQCXIP cFLAG | addgene partial sequence | sequence record 24963 | LNCX 5'-AGCTCGTTTAGTGAACCGTCAGATC-3'
CAAAAGGGAGCACCCGCGGNTTTTGACCTCCATAGAAAGACACCGAGGTACCGATCCAGCCTCCGCGGCC
GGGANCGNTGCNTTGGAACGGACCTGCAGGAATTGATCCGCATCACAAGTTTGTACAAAAAAGCAGGCTC
CGAATTCGCCCTTATGGTGTTGCCGACAGTGTTAATTCTGCTCCTCTCCTGGGCGGCGGGGCTGGGAGGT
CAGTATGGAAATCCTTTAAATAAATATATTAGACATTATGAAGGATTATCTTACAATGTGGATTCATTAC
ACCAAAAACACCAGCGTGCCAAACGAGCAGTCTCACATGAGGACCAGTTTTTACTTCTAGATTTCCATGC
TCATGGAAGACAGTTCAACCTACGAATGAAGAGGGACACTTCCCTTTTTAGTGATGAATTTAAAGTAGAA
ACATCAAATAAAGTACTTGATTATGATACCTCTCATATTTACACTGGACATATTTATGGTGAAGAAGGAA
GCTTTAGTCATGGGTCTGTCATTGATGGAAGATTTGAAGGTTTCATCAAGACTCGTGGTGGCACGTTTTA
CATTGAGCCAGCAGAGAGATACATTAAAGATCGAATCCNTGCCCATTNCACTCTTGTCATTTATCNTGGA
AGATGATATTAACTATCCCCATAAATACGGACCACANGTCCGGNNGGGCCNATCCNTCCGTTTTTGAAAG
GATGAGGAAGTACCAAATGATGGAGTAGAGGAAGAGCCCGGGCNCTCCNAAAACCNGCTGCTANTGGGGG
NCTGACCCCNNGAGAAAAAACCCNNANCNGGCTGAANAATTNTNNNGCTNTNTTCNACNACCCCGGTTCT
NAAACTNTGANCCANNCNGGNGC
