[The description below was written by a language model from this plasmid's Addgene catalogue record.]
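Description:
mADAM10 E385A in pQCXIP cFLAG is a retroviral mammalian expression plasmid built on the commercial pQCXIP backbone (about 7.2 kb without insert). It carries a roughly 2.3 kb insert encoding mouse ADAM10 (Adam10, also known as kuzbanian or MADM). The plasmid is propagated in E. coli under ampicillin selection and is recorded as low copy. Transduced or transfected mammalian cells are selected with puromycin. No feature table accompanies the record, so the promoter and other regulatory elements are not explicitly listed. The pQCXIP design is generally known as a self-inactivating retroviral vector in which an internal CMV promoter drives a bicistronic transcript, with the gene of interest followed by an IRES and the puromycin resistance gene, so that drug resistance is linked to insert expression. As with other retroviral transfer vectors, the LTRs and packaging signal allow the transcript to be packaged into particles when viral proteins are supplied in trans by a packaging cell line.

The ADAM10 coding sequence was inserted by restriction cloning between BamHI (destroyed during cloning) and EcoRI (retained), and it carries a C-terminal FLAG epitope for detection or immunoprecipitation. The E385A substitution is the defining feature of the insert. The record does not describe its effect, but this glutamate lies in the zinc-binding catalytic motif of the metalloproteinase domain, and replacing it with alanine is a standard way of producing a proteolytically inactive enzyme. The associated publication concerns cleavage of the low-affinity IgE receptor CD23 by ADAM10. The construct is therefore most plausibly a catalytically dead control, or potential dominant-negative, for stable expression in mammalian cells in studies of ADAM10-dependent ectodomain shedding.
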