Addgene plasmid #19137: mADAM10 E385A in pQCXIP cFLAG
Depositing lab: Zena Werb. Depositing organization: University of California, San Francisco (UCSF). Publication: The low affinity IgE receptor (CD23) is cleaved by the metalloproteinase ADAM10. Lemieux GA, Blumenkron F, Yeung N, Zhou P, Williams J, Grammer AC, Petrovich R, Lipsky PE, Moss ML, Werb Z. J Biol Chem. 2007 May 18. 282(20):14836-44. 10.1074/jbc.M608414200 PubMed 17389606.
Backbone
  Vector backbone: pQCXIP
  Backbone manufacturer: Clontech
  Backbone size w/o insert (bp): 7200
  Vector type: Mammalian Expression, Retroviral
  Selectable markers: Puromycin
Growth in bacteria
  Bacterial resistance: Ampicillin, 100 μg/mL
  Growth temperature: 37°C
  Growth strain: DH5alpha
  Copy number: Low Copy
Gene/Insert
  Gene/Insert name: ADAM10
  Species: M. musculus (mouse)
  Insert size (bp): 2300
  Mutation: E385A
  Entrez Gene: Adam10 (a.k.a. 1700031C13Rik, MADM, kuz, kuzbanian)
  Tag / fusion protein: FLAG (C terminal on insert)
  Cloning method: Restriction Enzyme; 5′ cloning site BamHI (destroyed during cloning); 3′ cloning site EcoRI (not destroyed)
  Sequencing primers: 5′ n/a; 3′ n/a
Terms and licenses: Academic/Nonprofit Terms; Industry Terms: Not Available to Industry
How to cite: mADAM10 E385A in pQCXIP cFLAG was a gift from Zena Werb (Addgene plasmid # 19137 ; http://n2t.net/addgene:19137 ; RRID:Addgene_19137)
